>Addgene plasmid #133222 | pOPS0581 | addgene full sequence | sequence record 276517 | Addgene NGS Result
CGCTCTTGGACTCCTGTTGATAGATCCAGTAATGACCTCAGAACTCCATCTGGATTTGTTCAGAACGCTC
GGTTGCCGCCGGGCGTTTTTTATTGGTGAGAATCCAGGCAATTGTGTCTCAAAATCTCTGATGTTACATT
GCACAAGATAAAAATATATCATCATGAACAATAAAACTGTCTGCTTACATAAACAGTAATACAAGGGGTG
TTATGAGCCATATTCAGCGTGAAACGAGCTGTAGCCGTCCGCGTCTGAACAGCAACATGGATGCGGATCT
GTATGGCTATAAATGGGCGCGTGATAACGTGGGTCAGAGCGGCGCGACCATTTATCGTCTGTATGGCAAA
CCGGATGCGCCGGAACTGTTTCTGAAACATGGCAAAGGCAGCGTGGCGAACGATGTGACCGATGAAATGG
TGCGTCTGAACTGGCTGACCGAATTTATGCCGCTGCCGACCATTAAACATTTTATTCGCACCCCGGATGA
TGCGTGGCTGCTGACCACCGCGATTCCGGGCAAAACCGCGTTTCAGGTGCTGGAAGAATATCCGGATAGC
GGCGAAAACATTGTGGATGCGCTGGCCGTGTTTCTGCGTCGTCTGCATAGCATTCCGGTGTGCAACTGCC
CGTTTAACAGCGATCGTGTGTTTCGTCTGGCCCAGGCGCAGAGCCGTATGAACAACGGCCTGGTGGATGC
GAGCGATTTTGATGATGAACGTAACGGCTGGCCGGTGGAACAGGTGTGGAAAGAAATGCATAAACTGCTG
CCGTTTAGCCCGGATAGCGTGGTGACCCACGGCGATTTTAGCCTGGATAACCTGATTTTCGATGAAGGCA
AACTGATTGGCTGCATTGATGTGGGCCGTGTGGGCATTGCGGATCGTTATCAGGATCTGGCCATTCTGTG
GAACTGCCTGGGCGAATTTAGCCCGAGCCTGCAAAAACGTCTGTTTCAGAAATATGGCATTGATAATCCG
GATATGAACAAACTGCAATTTCATCTGATGCTGGATGAATTTTTCTAATAATTAATTGAACTACTTTTCC
GCTGCATAACCCTGCTTCGGGGTCATTATAGCGATTTTTTCGGTATATCCATCCTTTTTCGCACGATATA
CAGGATTTTGCCAAAGGGTTCGTGTAGACTTTCCTTGGTGTATCCAACGGCGTCAGCCGGGCAGGATAGG
TGAAGTAGGCCCACCCGCGAGCGGGTGTTCCTTCTTCACTGTCCCTTATTCGCACCTGGCGGTGCTCAAC
GGGAATCCTGCTCTGCGAGGCTGGCCGTAGGCCGGCCGCGATGCAGGTGGCTGCTGAACCCCCAGCCGGA
ACTGACCCCACAAGGCCCTAGCGTTTGCAATGCACCAGGTCATCATTGACCCAGGCGTGTTCCACCAGGC
CGCTGCCTCGCAACTCTTCGCAGGCTTCGCCGACCTGCTCGCGCCACTTCTTCACGCGGGTGGAATCCGA
TCCGCACATGAGGCGGAAGGTTTCCAGCTTGAGCGGGTACGGCTCCCGGTGCGAGCTGAAATAGTCGAAC
ATCCGTCGGGCCGTCGGCGACAGCTTGCGGTACTTCTCCCATATGAATTTCGTGTAGTGGTCGCCAGCAA
ACAGCACGACGATTTCCTCGTCGATCAGGACCTGGCAACGGGACGTTTTCTTGCCACGGTCCAGGACGCG
GAAGCGGTGCAGCAGCGACACCGATTCCAGGTGCCCAACGCGGTCGGACGTGAAGCCCATCGCCGTCGCC
TGTAGGCGCGACAGGCATTCCTCGGCCTTCGTGTAATACCGGCCATTGATCGACCAGCCCAGGTCCTGGC
AAAGCTCGTAGAACGTGAAGGTGATCGGCTCGCCGATAGGGGTGCGCTTCGCGTACTCCAACACCTGCTG
CCACACCAGTTCGTCATCGTCGGCCCGCAGCTCGACGCCGGTGTAGGTGATCTTCACGTCCTTGTTGACG
TGGAAAATGACCTTGTTTTGCAGCGCCTCGCGCGGGATTTTCTTGTTGCGCGTGGTGAACAGGGCAGAGC
GGGCCGTGTCGTTTGGCATCGCTCGCATCGTGTCCGGCCACGGCGCAATATCGAACAAGGAAAGCTGCAT
TTCCTTGATCTGCTGCTTCGTGTGTTTCAGCAACGCGGCCTGCTTGGCTTCGCTGACCTGTTTTGCCAGG
TCCTCGCCGGCGGTTTTTCGCTTCTTGGTCGTCATAGTTCCTCGCGTGTCGATGGTCATCGACTTCGCCA
AACCTGCCGCCTCCTGTTCGAGCCGACGCGAACGCTCCACGGCGGCCGATGGCGCGGGCAGGGCAGGGGG
AGCCAGTTGCACGCTGTCGCGCTCGATCTTGGCCGTAGCTTGCTGGACTATCGAGCCGACGGACTGGAAG
GTTTCGCGGGGCGCACGCATGACGGTGCGGCTTGCGATGGTTTCGGCATCCTCGGCGGAAAACCCCGCGT
CGATCAGTTCTTGCCTGTATGCCTTCCGGTCAAACGTCCGATTCATTCACCCTCCTTGCGGGATTGCCCC
GGAATTAATTCCCCGGATCGATCCGTCGATCTTGATCCCCTGCGCCATCAGATCCTTGGCGGCAAGAAAG
CCATCCAGTTTACTTTGCAGGGCTTCCCAACCTTACCAGAGGGCGCCCCAGCTGGCAATTCCGGTTCGCT
TGCTGTCCATAAAACCGCCCAGTCTAGCTATCGCCATGTAAGCCCACTGCAAGCTACCTGCTTTCTCTTT
GCGCTTGCGTTTTCCCTTGTCCAGATAGCCCAGTAGCTGACATTCATCCGGGGTCAGCACCGTTTCTGCG
GACTGGCTTTCTACGTGGCTGCCATTTTTGGGGTGAGGCCGTTCGCGGCCGAGGGGCGCAGCCCCTGGGG
GGATGGGAGGCCCGCGTTAGCGGGCCGGGAGGGTTCGAGAAGGGGGGGCACCCCCCTTCGGCGTGCGCGG
TCACGCGCACAGGGCGCAGCCCTGGTTAAAAACAAGGTTTATAAATATTGGTTTAAAAGCAGGTTAAAAG
ACAGGTTAGCGGTGGCCGAAAAACGGGCGGAAACCCTTGCAAATGCTGGATTTTCTGCCTGTGGACAGCC
CCTCAAATGTCAATAGGTGCGCCCCTCATCTGTCAGCACTCTGCCCCTCAAGTGTCAAGGATCGCGCCCC
TCATCTGTCAGTAGTCGCGCCCCTCAAGTGTCAATACCGCAGGGCACTTATCCCCAGGCTTGTCCACATC
ATCTGTGGGAAACTCGCGTAAAATCAGGCGTTTTCGCCGATTTGCGAGGCTGGCCAGCTCCACGTCGCCG
GCCGAAATCGAGCCTGCCCCTCATCTGTCAACGCCGCGCCGGGTGAGTCGGCCCCTCAAGTGTCAACGTC
CGCCCCTCATCTGTCAGTGAGGGCCAAGTTTTCCGCGAGGTATCCACAACGCCGGCGGCCCTACATGGCT
CTGCTGTAGTGAGTGGGTTGCGCTCCGGCAGCGGTCCTGATCCCCCGCAGAAAAAAAGGATCTCAAGAAG
ATCCTTTGATCTTTTCTACATTACTGCATGAGCTTGTGGAAGTGTGCTGAGCATAAATGATTCTCCTAGC
TGTTCTTTGGGTAAGTACGCCATCAGGACGTTGTGAGTGGCGCGATTTTTAGCGGCTGAAATCAGCCCTT
GAGCCTGTCGGCAAGTCGCGTCATGAGGTCCATGCGCTCATGCAGGATCGCCACGACCAACGCGGGTTCG
CCCGCACGCGGCAGGCAAAAAACGTAGTGGTGTTCGCAGCGGGCCATCCGCAGCGCGGGAAAGAGTTCGC
TCATGTCCTTAAACGGGCCTTCGCCGGCGGCAAGCCTGGCTATGCCCTGTTCCAGCTTAGCGATATAGCG
GCGCACCTGCGCCGCGCCCCACTCCCGGCGCGTGTAGCGGATGATGCCGCGTAGATCGGCTTCGGCCTCA
GCCGTGAGGATGTAGGCCGTCAAGCGCGATCCCCGCTGAGTTCTTCATCAAGAATTTCGCCGACGCTCTT
GGTGGACACCTTGCCGGCAAGCCCATCGTTGATGCGGTTCCCCAGCATGGTTTTCAGTTCCTGCCATGCC
TGATCGGCATCAGCGTCACCGGGGAACAGACGTTCGAGGGCGTATTGCTTAATGGTCTTGCCCTGCAAGG
CGGCCAGGGCTTTCAGGCTCTGGTGCTGCTGGTCCGTCATGTCGATTGTCAGGCGGCTCATTGGATAACC
TCCATAAAATACACGTAACCACATTAGCACATATGTGGGCGTGAGGCTACAGCGCGAGGCGCATTAAGGT
CGGGAAAATGCGCTAGGCGCATTTAAATTGCGTATTGCTGTAATGCGCCATGCCGGCTAGACTAGGCCCA
AATGGGTATACCCAATTTGACCAAGGGGGACGCGATGAGGGCGGCCAAGCACTACCGACAACTTCTATCC
ATCGACTTCAACATCGAGGCGCTGGCCTTCGTGCCTGGACCCGACGGCACACGCGGCCGGCGCATCCACG
TCCTGGGGCGCGAGGTCCGCGACCGGCCCGGCCTGGTCGAGTACCTTTCGCCGGCGTTCGGCTCGCGGGT
GGCGCTGGACGGCTACTGCAAGGCCAATTTCGATGCAGTGCTGCACCTGGCGTACCCCGATCATCAGCAA
TGGGGCCACGCATGAAGCGCCGAAGCTACGCCATGCTGCGCGCCGCTGCCGCGCTGGCCGTCCTGGTCGT
TGCCTCGCCGGCATGGGCCGAGCTGCGCGGCGAGGTCGTGCGCATCATCGACGGCGACACCATCGACGTG
CTGGTAGACAAGCAGCCGGTGCGCGTGCGCCTGGTGGACATTGACGCGCCGGAAAAGCGGCAAGCCTTCG
GCGAACGTGCGCGCCAGGCGCTGGCCGGCATGGTGTTCCGCCGGCACGTCCTGGTCGACGAGAAGGACAC
CGACCGTTACGGCCGCACGCTGGGCACCGTCTGGGTCAACATGGAGCTGGCCAGCCGGCCGCCGCAGCCG
CGCAACGTCAACGCCGCGATGGTTCACCAGGGCATGGCGTGGGCCTATCGCTTCCACGGCCGCGCGGCCG
ACCCTGAAATGCTGCGGCTCGAACAGGAGGCGCGAGGCAAGCGCGTCGGCCTCTGGTCCGATCCGCACGC
CGTCGAGCCGTGGAAATGGCGACGCGAGAGCAACAACCGGAGGGACGAAGGTTGAAGGTCGCCCGCATCT
ACCTGCGCGCCAGTACGGACGAGCAGAATCTTGAACGCCAGGAGAGCCTTGTAGCGGCCACGCGGGCCGC
CGGGTACTACGTCGCCGGCATCTACCGCGAGAAGGCGTCCGGCGCACGCGCCGACCGGCCCGAGCTGCTG
CGCATGATCGCGGACCTGCAACCTGGTGAAGTCGTCGTTGCGGAGAAGATCGACCGCATCAGCCGCTTGC
CGTTGGCCGAGGCCGAGCGCCTGGTTGCGTCGATCCGGGCCAAAGGGGCCAAGCTGGCCGTGCCTGGCGT
GGTGGACCTGTCGGAGCTGGCCGCCGAGGCGAACGGAGTGGCGAAAATCGTTCTGGAATCCGTCCAGGAC
ATGCTTTTGAAGCTCGCCTTGCAGATGGCCCGCGACGACTACGAGGATCGGCGCGAGCGTCAACGTCAGG
GTGTCCAGTTGGCGAAGGCCGCCGGCCGCTACACCGGCCGCAAACGTGACGCCGGCATGCACGACCGCAT
CATCACGCTTCGCTCCGGCGGATCGAGCATTGCCAAGACGGCCAAGCTGGTCGGATGCAGCCCGAGCCAG
GTCAAACGAGTGTGGGCGGCCTGGAACGCGCAGCAGCAAAAATAAAGCCGGGCAGTGCCCGGCTTTTCTC
ACCTTTTCGCGTCCCGCAGGGCCGCTGCGAGCGCCCTACCTAGATCCTCGCTTTCCCCCTCGGTGTAGTC
CGGCCAGGGCACGAAGGGCGCGGATGCGAACCTGTTGAGCAGGTCAGATCTAGGGCGGCGGATTTGTCCT
ACTCAGGAGAGCGTTCACCGACAAACAACAGATAAAACGAAAGGCCCAGTCTTTCGACTGAGCCTTTCGT
TTTATTTGATGCCTGCCGAATTCGGATCCGGAGCTCGACACGACATTGTCGTCACCTTTGTCGGGTCCGC
GACAAGCTTTTTGTTCCTCGATCCCGTATGTTTTCGCCTAAATATCTGAAACAGCAGCAAATTATTTTTC
GTTAGCTCAATCGGCCCACTTGGCACGAGTCTTGAAATTTATTGCGAGGCGGCGGAGCTGCCGGCCGCAT
CCGTGCGGCATAACCACGGTTGTGAACAAATGAAGGAAGGCCAAATGCGTAAAGGCGAAGAGCTGTTCAC
TGGTGTCGTCCCTATTCTGGTGGAACTGGATGGTGATGTCAACGGTCATAAGTTTTCCGTGCGTGGCGAG
GGTGAAGGTGACGCAACTAATGGTAAACTGACGCTGAAGTTCATCTGTACTACTGGTAAACTGCCGGTAC
CTTGGCCGACTCTGGTAACGACGCTGACTTATGGTGTTCAGTGCTTTGCTCGTTATCCGGACCATATGAA
GCAGCATGACTTCTTCAAGTCCGCCATGCCGGAAGGCTATGTGCAGGAACGCACGATTTCCTTTAAGGAT
GACGGCACGTACAAAACGCGTGCGGAAGTGAAATTTGAAGGCGATACCCTGGTAAACCGCATTGAGCTGA
AAGGCATTGACTTTAAAGAAGATGGCAATATCCTGGGCCATAAGCTGGAATACAATTTTAACAGCCACAA
TGTTTACATCACCGCCGATAAACAAAAAAATGGCATTAAAGCGAATTTTAAAATTCGCCACAACGTTGAG
GATGGCAGCGTGCAGCTGGCTGATCACTACCAGCAAAACACTCCAATCGGTGATGGTCCTGTTCTGCTGC
CAGACAATCACTATCTGAGCACGCAAAGCGTTCTGTCTAAAGATCCGAACGAGAAACGCGATCATATGGT
TCTGCTGGAGTTCGTAACCGCAGCGGGCATCACGCATGGTATGGATGAACTGTACAAATGAGCTTATGTC
ACCGCTGCGTTTTACAACGTCGTGACTGGG
Features (pLannotate 1.2.2; 14 found; start..end, strand, type, name):
      9..103     +  terminator     lambda t0 terminator: transcription terminator from phage lambda
    213..1025    +  CDS            aphA1: KKA1_ECOLX - Also known as nptI. Protein inferred from homology: Swiss-Prot protein existence level 3. Resistance to kanamycin and structurally-related aminoglycosides, including amikacin. From Escherichia coli.
   1179..1287    +  oriT           oriT: incP origin of transfer
   1348..2496    -  CDS            trfA: trans-acting replication protein that binds to and activates oriV
   2548..2829    -  CDS            tnpA (fragment): TN5P_ECOLX - Also known as tnp. Experimental evidence at protein level: Swiss-Prot protein existence level 1. Mediates transposition of transposon Tn5 by a 'cut and paste' mechanism. First, the monomeric transposase binds the 19 bp inverted DNA repeats flanking the transposon. Then, dimerization of the DNA- bound transposase creates a synaptic DNA complex. After nicking of the first DNA strand, excision of the transposon proceeds through a series of intermediates. The transposase then mediates the insertion of the transposon at a new site by strand transfer. The activity of the wild- type tran
   2889..3420    -  rep_origin     oriV: incP origin of replication
   3476..3511    -  rep_origin     CloDF13 ori (fragment): Plasmids containing the CloDF13 (CDF) origin of replication can be propagated in E. coli cells that contain additional plasmids with compatible origins.
   3635..3943    -  CDS            parE: PARE_ECOLX - Experimental evidence at protein level: Swiss-Prot protein existence level 1. Toxin component of a type II toxin-antitoxin (TA) system involved in plasmid partition. Acts by inhibiting DNA gyrase, converting supercoiled plasmid DNA into a singly cleaved linear form in an ATP-dependent fashion. To do so it probably interacts with one of the gyrase subunits. Gyrase inhibition is prevented by antitoxin ParD, and is reversed in vitro by incubation with ParD. In cells that have lost the plasmid filamentation and growth inhibition occur; this is suppressed when ParD is supplied in trans
   3943..4191    -  CDS            parD: PARD_ECOLX - Experimental evidence at protein level: Swiss-Prot protein existence level 1. Antitoxin component of a type II toxin-antitoxin (TA) system involved in plasmid partition. Inhibits the anti-DNA gyrase activity of toxin ParE; reverses and restores gyrase catalytic activity in vitro. The parDE operon alone is capable of stabilizing an RK2-derived minireplicon under defined growth conditions in several different Gram- negative bacteria. It does so by the post-segregational killing (PSK) of plasmid-free cells, also referred to as a plasmid addiction system. Binds its own promoter, autor
   4320..5162    +  CDS            parB: PARB4_ECOLX - Protein predicted: Swiss-Prot protein existence level 4. Involved in plasmid partition. From Escherichia coli.
   5126..5782    +  CDS            parA: PARA4_ECOLX - Protein inferred from homology: Swiss-Prot protein existence level 3. Involved in plasmid partition. From Escherichia coli.
   5942..6028    -  terminator     rrnB T1 terminator: Escherichia coli rrnB; transcription terminator T1 from the E. coli rrnB gene
   6275..6988    +  CDS            superfolder GFP: GFP variant that folds robustly even when fused to poorly folded proteins (Pédelacq et al., 2006)
   7008..7030    +  CDS            lacZα (fragment): LacZα fragment of β-galactosidase; lacZ fragment
