[The description below was written by a language model from this plasmid's Addgene catalogue record and pLannotate feature annotations shown in this document.]
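Description:
pOPS0581 is a low-copy, broad-host-range bacterial reporter plasmid of about 7 kb, built on the pOGG026 backbone by Golden Gate assembly of domesticated modules. It belongs to a Plasmid-ID set whose members differ only in a unique 12-nucleotide barcode. The backbone is derived from the IncP (RK2-type) replicon: the feature table shows oriV together with the trfA gene, whose product activates that origin, and an IncP oriT that allows conjugative mobilisation from a donor strain supplying transfer functions. This fits the recorded propagation host, a hemA-deficient S17-type conjugation strain. Selection is by kanamycin through aphA1 (nptI). Stable inheritance without antibiotic pressure is supported by the RK2 par region, comprising the parDE toxin-antitoxin addiction system and the parA and parB partition genes. Short annotated fragments of Tn5 transposase, a CloDF13 origin and lacZα appear to be backbone or cloning remnants rather than functional parts.

The payload consists of three modules. The promoter module, PsNifH, is not annotated in the feature table but presumably occupies the unannotated stretch just upstream of the reporter. It drives the coding module, superfolder GFP, and is followed by a terminator-position module carrying the barcode and a universal primer binding site. The lambda t0 and rrnB T1 terminators flank the cassette and insulate it from backbone transcription. Because nifH is a nitrogenase gene, GFP output serves as a readout of nitrogen-fixation gene expression. The barcode allows individual tagged strains to be identified by amplification and sequencing from mixed populations. According to the associated publication title, the set is used to measure rhizobial competitiveness for nodule occupancy and N2 fixation in legume nodules simultaneously.
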