Addgene plasmid #133222: pOPS0581
Purpose: Reporter plasmid with a 12-nucleotide specific "barcode" sequence. This plasmid is not available as an individual bacterial stab, but can be requested as part of the Plasmid-ID Kit (Kit #1000000168 ).
Depositing lab: Philip Poole. Depositing organization: University of Oxford. Publication: Optimizing Rhizobium-legume symbioses by simultaneous measurement of rhizobial competitiveness and N2 fixation in nodules. Mendoza-Suarez MA, Geddes BA, Sanchez-Canizares C, Ramirez-Gonzalez RH, Kirchhelle C, Jorrin B, Poole PS. Proc Natl Acad Sci U S A. 2020 May 5;117(18):9822-9831. doi: 10.1073/pnas.1921225117. Epub 2020 Apr 21. PubMed 32317381.
Backbone
  Vector backbone: pOGG026 (Addgene ID 113992)
  Vector type: Bacterial Expression
Growth in bacteria
  Bacterial resistance: Kanamycin, 50 μg/mL
  Growth temperature: 37°C
  Growth strain: ST18 (S17 delta pir delta hemA)
  Copy number: Low Copy
Gene/Insert
  Gene/Insert name: PU module (PsNifH from pOGG043), SC module (sfGFP from pOGG037), and T module (ATGTCACCGCTG and universal primer binding site)
  Species: Synthetic
  Mutation: Domesticated for Golden Gate cloning
  Cloning method: Unknown
Terms and licenses: Academic/Nonprofit Terms; Industry Terms: Not Available to Industry
Depositor comments: The only difference is the sequence: ATGTCACCGCTG . Please note that this plasmid may require a unique bacterial strain, so make sure to confirm that you can also obtain the appropriate growth strain. Please contact us or contact our distributors if you have any questions. This plasmid is not available as an individual bacterial stab, but can be requested as part of the Plasmid-ID Kit (Kit #1000000168 ).
How to cite: pOPS0581 was a gift from Philip Poole (Addgene plasmid # 133222)
